>Addgene plasmid #125773 | pXPR_BRD003-sgWRN3 | addgene full sequence | sequence record 246563 | Addgene NGS Result
TGTAGTCTTATGCAATACTCTTGTAGTCTTGCAACATGGTAACGATGAGTTAGCAACATGCCTTACAAGG
AGAGAAAAAGCACCGTGCATGCCGATTGGTGGAAGTAAGGTGGTACGATCGTGCCTTATTAGGAAGGCAA
CAGACGGGTCTGACATGGATTGGACGAACCACTGAATTGCCGCATTGCAGAGATATTGTATTTAAGTGCC
TAGCTCGATACATAAACGGGTCTCTCTGGTTAGACCAGATCTGAGCCTGGGAGCTCTCTGGCTAACTAGG
GAACCCACTGCTTAAGCCTCAATAAAGCTTGCCTTGAGTGCTTCAAGTAGTGTGTGCCCGTCTGTTGTGT
GACTCTGGTAACTAGAGATCCCTCAGACCCTTTTAGTCAGTGTGGAAAATCTCTAGCAGTGGCGCCCGAA
CAGGGACTTGAAAGCGAAAGGGAAACCAGAGGAGCTCTCTCGACGCAGGACTCGGCTTGCTGAAGCGCGC
ACGGCAAGAGGCGAGGGGCGGCGACTGGTGAGTACGCCAAAAATTTTGACTAGCGGAGGCTAGAAGGAGA
GAGATGGGTGCGAGAGCGTCAGTATTAAGCGGGGGAGAATTAGATCGCGATGGGAAAAAATTCGGTTAAG
GCCAGGGGGAAAGAAAAAATATAAATTAAAACATATAGTATGGGCAAGCAGGGAGCTAGAACGATTCGCA
GTTAATCCTGGCCTGTTAGAAACATCAGAAGGCTGTAGACAAATACTGGGACAGCTACAACCATCCCTTC
AGACAGGATCAGAAGAACTTAGATCATTATATAATACAGTAGCAACCCTCTATTGTGTGCATCAAAGGAT
AGAGATAAAAGACACCAAGGAAGCTTTAGACAAGATAGAGGAAGAGCAAAACAAAAGTAAGACCACCGCA
CAGCAAGCGGCCGCTGATCTTCAGACCTGGAGGAGGAGATATGAGGGACAATTGGAGAAGTGAATTATAT
AAATATAAAGTAGTAAAAATTGAACCATTAGGAGTAGCACCCACCAAGGCAAAGAGAAGAGTGGTGCAGA
GAGAAAAAAGAGCAGTGGGAATAGGAGCTTTGTTCCTTGGGTTCTTGGGAGCAGCAGGAAGCACTATGGG
CGCAGCGTCAATGACGCTGACGGTACAGGCCAGACAATTATTGTCTGGTATAGTGCAGCAGCAGAACAAT
TTGCTGAGGGCTATTGAGGCGCAACAGCATCTGTTGCAACTCACAGTCTGGGGCATCAAGCAGCTCCAGG
CAAGAATCCTGGCTGTGGAAAGATACCTAAAGGATCAACAGCTCCTGGGGATTTGGGGTTGCTCTGGAAA
ACTCATTTGCACCACTGCTGTGCCTTGGAATGCTAGTTGGAGTAATAAATCTCTGGAACAGATTTGGAAT
CACACGACCTGGATGGAGTGGGACAGAGAAATTAACAATTACACAAGCTTAATACACTCCTTAATTGAAG
AATCGCAAAACCAGCAAGAAAAGAATGAACAAGAATTATTGGAATTAGATAAATGGGCAAGTTTGTGGAA
TTGGTTTAACATAACAAATTGGCTGTGGTATATAAAATTATTCATAATGATAGTAGGAGGCTTGGTAGGT
TTAAGAATAGTTTTTGCTGTACTTTCTATAGTGAATAGAGTTAGGCAGGGATATTCACCATTATCGTTTC
AGACCCACCTCCCAACCCCGAGGGGACCCAGAGAGGGCCTATTTCCCATGATTCCTTCATATTTGCATAT
ACGATACAAGGCTGTTAGAGAGATAATTAGAATTAATTTGACTGTAAACACAAAGATATTAGTACAAAAT
ACGTGACGTAGAAAGTAATAATTTCTTGGGTAGTTTGCAGTTTTAAAATTATGTTTTAAAATGGACTATC
ATATGCTTACCGTAACTTGAAAGTATTTCGATTTCTTGGCTTTATATATCTTGTGGAAAGGACGAAACAC
CGGTAGCAGTAAGTGCAACGATGTTTTAGAGCTAGAAATAGCAAGTTAAAATAAGGCTAGTCCGTTATCA
ACTTGAAAAAGTGGCACCGAGTCGGTGCTTTTTTAAGCTTGGCGTAACTAGATCTTGAGACAAATGGCAG
TATTCATCCACAATTTTAAAAGAAAAGGGGGGATTGGGGGGTACAGTGCAGGGGAAAGAATAGTAGACAT
AATAGCAACAGACATACAAACTAAAGAATTACAAAAACAAATTACAAAAATTCAAAATTTTCGGGTTTAT
TACAGGGACAGCAGAGATCCACTTTGGCGCCGGCTCGAGGGGGCCCGGGTGCAAAGATGGATAAAGTTTT
AAACAGAGAGGAATCTTTGCAGCTAATGGACCTTCTAGGTCTTGAAAGGAGTGGGAATTGGCTCCGGTGC
CCGTCAGTGGGCAGAGCGCACATCGCCCACAGTCCCCGAGAAGTTGGGGGGAGGGGTCGGCAATTGATCC
GGTGCCTAGAGAAGGTGGCGCGGGGTAAACTGGGAAAGTGATGTCGTGTACTGGCTCCGCCTTTTTCCCG
AGGGTGGGGGAGAACCGTATATAAGTGCAGTAGTCGCCGTGAACGTTCTTTTTCGCAACGGGTTTGCCGC
CAGAACACAGGTAAGTGCCGTGTGTGGTTCCCGCGGGCCTGGCCTCTTTACGGGTTATGGCCCTTGCGTG
CCTTGAATTACTTCCACCTGGCTGCAGTACGTGATTCTTGATCCCGAGCTTCGGGTTGGAAGTGGGTGGG
AGAGTTCGAGGCCTTGCGCTTAAGGAGCCCCTTCGCCTCGTGCTTGAGTTGAGGCCTGGCCTGGGCGCTG
GGGCCGCCGCGTGCGAATCTGGTGGCACCTTCGCGCCTGTCTCGCTGCTTTCGATAAGTCTCTAGCCATT
TAAAATTTTTGATGACCTGCTGCGACGCTTTTTTTCTGGCAAGATAGTCTTGTAAATGCGGGCCAAGATC
TGCACACTGGTATTTCGGTTTTTGGGGCCGCGGGCGGCGACGGGGCCCGTGCGTCCCAGCGCACATGTTC
GGCGAGGCGGGGCCTGCGAGCGCGGCCACCGAGAATCGGACGGGGGTAGTCTCAAGCTGGCCGGCCTGCT
CTGGTGCCTGGCCTCGCGCCGCCGTGTATCGCCCCGCCCTGGGCGGCAAGGCTGGCCCGGTCGGCACCAG
TTGCGTGAGCGGAAAGATGGCCGCTTCCCGGCCCTGCTGCAGGGAGCTCAAAATGGAGGACGCGGCGCTC
GGGAGAGCGGGCGGGTGAGTCACCCACACAAAGGAAAAGGGCCTTTCCGTCCTCAGCCGTCGCTTCATGT
GACTCCACGGAGTACCGGGCGCCGTCCAGGCACCTCGATTAGTTCTCGAGCTTTTGGAGTACGTCGTCTT
TAGGTTGGGGGGAGGGGTTTTATGCGATGGAGTTTCCCCACACTGAGTGGGTGGAGACTGAAGTTAGGCC
AGCTTGGCACTTGATGTAATTCTCCTTGGAATTTGCCCTTTTTGAGTTTGGATCTTGGTTCATTCTCAAG
CCTCAGACAGTGGTTCAAAGTTTTTTTCTTCCATTTCAGGTGTCGTGACGTACGGCCACCATGACCGAGT
ACAAGCCCACGGTGCGCCTCGCCACCCGCGACGACGTCCCCAGGGCCGTACGCACCCTCGCCGCCGCGTT
CGCCGACTACCCCGCCACGCGCCACACCGTCGATCCGGACCGCCACATCGAGCGGGTCACCGAGCTGCAA
GAACTCTTCCTCACGCGCGTCGGGCTCGACATCGGCAAGGTGTGGGTCGCGGACGACGGCGCCGCCGTGG
CGGTCTGGACCACGCCGGAGAGCGTCGAAGCGGGGGCGGTGTTCGCCGAGATCGGCCCGCGCATGGCCGA
GTTGAGCGGTTCCCGGCTGGCCGCGCAGCAACAGATGGAAGGCCTCCTGGCGCCGCACCGGCCCAAGGAG
CCCGCGTGGTTCCTGGCCACCGTCGGAGTCTCGCCCGACCACCAGGGCAAGGGTCTGGGCAGCGCCGTCG
TGCTCCCCGGAGTGGAGGCGGCCGAGCGCGCCGGGGTGCCCGCCTTCCTGGAGACCTCCGCGCCCCGCAA
CCTCCCCTTCTACGAGCGGCTCGGCTTCACCGTCACCGCCGACGTCGAGGTGCCCGAAGGACCGCGCACC
TGGTGCATGACCCGCAAGCCCGGTGCCTGAACGCGTTAAGTCGACAATCAACCTCTGGATTACAAAATTT
GTGAAAGATTGACTGGTATTCTTAACTATGTTGCTCCTTTTACGCTATGTGGATACGCTGCTTTAATGCC
TTTGTATCATGCTATTGCTTCCCGTATGGCTTTCATTTTCTCCTCCTTGTATAAATCCTGGTTGCTGTCT
CTTTATGAGGAGTTGTGGCCCGTTGTCAGGCAACGTGGCGTGGTGTGCACTGTGTTTGCTGACGCAACCC
CCACTGGTTGGGGCATTGCCACCACCTGTCAGCTCCTTTCCGGGACTTTCGCTTTCCCCCTCCCTATTGC
CACGGCGGAACTCATCGCCGCCTGCCTTGCCCGCTGCTGGACAGGGGCTCGGCTGTTGGGCACTGACAAT
TCCGTGGTGTTGTCGGGGAAATCATCGTCCTTTCCTTGGCTGCTCGCCTGTGTTGCCACCTGGATTCTGC
GCGGGACGTCCTTCTGCTACGTCCCTTCGGCCCTCAATCCAGCGGACCTTCCTTCCCGCGGCCTGCTGCC
GGCTCTGCGGCCTCTTCCGCGTCTTCGCCTTCGCCCTCAGACGAGTCGGATCTCCCTTTGGGCCGCCTCC
CCGCGTCGACTTTAAGACCAATGACTTACAAGGCAGCTGTAGATCTTAGCCACTTTTTAAAAGAAAAGGG
GGGACTGGAAGGGCTAATTCACTCCCAACGAAGACAAGATCTGCTTTTTGCTTGTACTGGGTCTCTCTGG
TTAGACCAGATCTGAGCCTGGGAGCTCTCTGGCTAACTAGGGAACCCACTGCTTAAGCCTCAATAAAGCT
TGCCTTGAGTGCTTCAAGTAGTGTGTGCCCGTCTGTTGTGTGACTCTGGTAACTAGAGATCCCTCAGACC
CTTTTAGTCAGTGTGGAAAATCTCTAGCAGTACGTATAGTAGTTCATGTCATCTTATTATTCAGTATTTA
TAACTTGCAAAGAAATGAATATCAGAGAGTGAGAGGAACTTGTTTATTGCAGCTTATAATGGTTACAAAT
AAAGCAATAGCATCACAAATTTCACAAATAAAGCATTTTTTTCACTGCATTCTAGTTGTGGTTTGTCCAA
ACTCATCAATGTATCTTATCATGTCTGGCTCTAGCTATCCCGCCCCTAACTCCGCCCATCCCGCCCCTAA
CTCCGCCCAGTTCCGCCCATTCTCCGCCCCATGGCTGACTAATTTTTTTTATTTATGCAGAGGCCGAGGC
CGCCTCGGCCTCTGAGCTATTCCAGAAGTAGTGAGGAGGCTTTTTTGGAGGCCTAGGGACGTACCCAATT
CGCCCTATAGTGAGTCGTATTACGCGCGCTCACTGGCCGTCGTTTTACAACGTCGTGACTGGGAAAACCC
TGGCGTTACCCAACTTAATCGCCTTGCAGCACATCCCCCTTTCGCCAGCTGGCGTAATAGCGAAGAGGCC
CGCACCGATCGCCCTTCCCAACAGTTGCGCAGCCTGAATGGCGAATGGG
[124 nt withheld, positions 5650-5773]
C
[91 nt withheld, positions 5775-5865]
A
[49 nt withheld, positions 5867-5915]
CCTTTGACGTTGGAGTCCACGTTCTTT
[37 nt withheld, positions 5943-5979]
ACCCTATCTCGGTCTATTCTTTTGATTTATAAGGGATTTTGCCGATTTCGGCCTATTGGTTAAAAAATGA
GCTGATTTAACAAAAATTTAACGCGAATTTTAACAAAATATTAACGCTTACAATTTAGGTGGCACTTTTC
GGGGAAATGTGCGCGGAACCCCTATTTGTTTATTTTTCTAAATACATTCAAATATGTATCCGCTCATGAG
ACAATAACCCTGATAAATGCTTCAATAATATTGAAAAAGGAAGAGTATGAGTATTCAACATTTCCGTGTC
GCCCTTATTCCCTTTTTTGCGGCATTTTGCCTTCCTGTTTTTGCTCACCCAGAAACGCTGGTGAAAGTAA
AAGATGCTGAAGATCAGTTGGGTGCACGAGTGGGTTACATCGAACTGGATCTCAACAGCGGTAAGATCCT
TGAGAGTTTTCGCCCCGAAGAACGTTTTCCAATGATGAGCACTTTTAAAGTTCTGCTATGTGGCGCGGTA
TTATCCCGTATTGACGCCGGGCAAGAGCAACTCGGTCGCCGCATACACTATTCTCAGAATGACTTGGTTG
AGTACTCACCAGTCACAGAAAAGCATCTTACGGATGGCATGACAGTAAGAGAATTATGCAGTGCTGCCAT
AACCATGAGTGATAACACTGCGGCCAACTTACTTCTGACAACGATCGGAGGACCGAAGGAGCTAACCGCT
TTTTTGCACAACATGGGGGATCATGTAACTCGCCTTGATCGTTGGGAACCGGAGCTGAATGAAGCCATAC
CAAACGACGAGCGTGACACCACGATGCCTGTAGCAATGGCAACAACGTTGCGCAAACTATTAACTGGCGA
ACTACTTACTCTAGCTTCCCGGCAACAATTAATAGACTGGATGGAGGCGGATAAAGTTGCAGGACCACTT
CTGCGCTCGGCCCTTCCGGCTGGCTGGTTTATTGCTGATAAATCTGGAGCCGGTGAGCGTGGGTCTCGCG
GTATCATTGCAGCACTGGGGCCAGATGGTAAGCCCTCCCGTATCGTAGTTATCTACACGACGGGGAGTCA
GGCAACTATGGATGAACGAAATAGACAGATCGCTGAGATAGGTGCCTCACTGATTAAGCATTGGTAACTG
TCAGACCAAGTTTACTCATATATACTTTAGATTGATTTAAAACTTCATTTTTAATTTAAAAGGATCTAGG
TGAAGATCCTTTTTGATAATCTCATGACCAAAATCCCTTAACGTGAGTTTTCGTTCCACTGAGCGTCAGA
CCCCGTAGAAAAGATCAAAGGATCTTCTTGAGATCCTTTTTTTCTGCGCGTAATCTGCTGCTTGCAAACA
AAAAAACCACCGCTACCAGCGGTGGTTTGTTTGCCGGATCAAGAGCTACCAACTCTTTTTCCGAAGGTAA
CTGGCTTCAGCAGAGCGCAGATACCAAATACTGTTCTTCTAGTGTAGCCGTAGTTAGGCCACCACTTCAA
GAACTCTGTAGCACCGCCTACATACCTCGCTCTGCTAATCCTGTTACCAGTGGCTGCTGCCAGTGGCGAT
AAGTCGTGTCTTACCGGGTTGGACTCAAGACGATAGTTACCGGATAAGGCGCAGCGGTCGGGCTGAACGG
GGGGTTCGTGCACACAGCCCAGCTTGGAGCGAACGACCTACACCGAACTGAGATACCTACAGCGTGAGCT
ATGAGAAAGCGCCACGCTTCCCGAAGGGAGAAAGGCGGACAGGTATCCGGTAAGCGGCAGGGTCGGAACA
GGAGAGCGCACGAGGGAGCTTCCAGGGGGAAACGCCTGGTATCTTTATAGTCCTGTCGGGTTTCGCCACC
TCTGACTTGAGCGTCGATTTTTGTGATGCTCGTCAGGGGGGCGGAGCCTATGGAAAAACGCCAGCAACGC
GGCCTTTTTACGGTTCCTGGCCTTTTGCTGGCCTTTTGCTCACATGTTCTTTCCTGCGTTATCCCCTGAT
TCTGTGGATAACCGTATTACCGCCTTTGAGTGAGCTGATACCGCTCGCCGCAGCCGAACGACCGAGCGCA
GCGAGTCAGTGAGCGAGGAAGCGGAAGAGCGCCCAATACGCAAACCGCCTCTCCCCGCGCGTTGGCCGAT
TCATTAATGCAGCTGGCACGACAGGTTTCCCGACTGGAAAGCGGGCAGTGAGCGCAACGCAATTAATGTG
AGTTAGCTCACTCATTAGGCACCCCAGGCTTTACACTTTATGCTTCCGGCTCGTATGTTGTGTGGAATTG
TGAGCGGATAACAATTTCACACAGGAAACAGCTATGACCATGATTACGCCAAGCGCGCAATTAACCCTCA
CTAAAGGGAACAAAAGCTGGAGCTGCAAGCTTAA
Features (pLannotate 1.2.2; 29 found; start..end, strand, type, name):
      1..227     +  promoter       RSV promoter: Rous sarcoma virus enhancer/promoter
    228..408     +  LTR            5' LTR (truncated): truncated 5' long terminal repeat (LTR) from HIV-1
    455..580     +  misc_feature   HIV-1 Ψ: packaging signal of human immunodeficiency virus type 1
    564..927     +  CDS            HIV-1 gag (fragment): gag protein from human immunodeficiency virus 1; gag
   1073..1306    +  misc_feature   RRE: The Rev response element (RRE) of HIV-1 allows for Rev-dependent mRNA export from the nucleus to the cytoplasm.
   1683..1709    +  CDS            Rev (fragment): human immunodeficiency virus 1 (HIV-1) Rev protein; rev; enhances nuclear export of unspliced and incompletely spliced viral mRNAs
   1713..1953    +  promoter       U6 promoter: RNA polymerase III promoter for human U6 snRNA
   1983..2058    +  misc_RNA       gRNA scaffold: guide RNA scaffold for the Streptococcus pyogenes CRISPR/Cas9 system
   2114..2231    +  misc_feature   cPPT/CTS: central polypurine tract and central termination sequence of HIV-1
   2297..2363    +  CDS            small t antigen (fragment): SV40 (simian virus 40) small t antigen
   2389..2600    +  promoter       EF-1α core promoter: core promoter for human elongation factor EF-1α
   2601..3539    +  intron         EF-1α intron A: intron upstream of the start codon of human EF-1α
   3561..4160    +  CDS            PuroR (fragment): puromycin N-acetyltransferase; pac from Streptomyces; confers resistance to puromycin
   4176..4764    +  misc_feature   WPRE: woodchuck hepatitis virus posttranscriptional regulatory element
   4815..4834    +  misc_feature   cPPT/CTS (fragment): central polypurine tract and central termination sequence of HIV-1
   4836..5069    +  LTR            3' LTR (ΔU3): self-inactivating 3' long terminal repeat (LTR) from HIV-1
   5147..5268    +  polyA_signal   SV40 poly(A) signal: SV40 polyadenylation signal
   5308..5443    +  rep_origin     SV40 ori: SV40 origin of replication
   5464..5482    -  promoter       T7 promoter: promoter for bacteriophage T7 RNA polymerase
   5490..5645    +  CDS            lacZα (fragment): LacZα fragment of β-galactosidase; lacZ fragment
   5650..6078    +  rep_origin     f1 ori (sequence partly withheld): f1 bacteriophage origin of replication; arrow indicates direction of (+) strand synthesis
   6131..6235    +  promoter       AmpR promoter: bla
   6236..7096    +  CDS            AmpR: β-lactamase; bla; confers resistance to ampicillin, carbenicillin, and related antibiotics
   7267..7855    +  rep_origin     ori: high-copy-number ColE1/pMB1/pBR322/pUC origin of replication
   8038..8130    +  CDS            lacI (fragment): lac repressor; lacI; The lac repressor binds to the lac operator to inhibit transcription in E. coli. This inhibition can be relieved by adding lactose or isopropyl-β-D-thiogalactopyranoside (IPTG).
   8143..8164    +  protein_bind   CAP binding site: CAP binding activates transcription in the presence of cAMP. E. coli catabolite activator protein
   8179..8209    +  promoter       lac promoter: promoter for the E. coli lac operon
   8217..8233    +  protein_bind   lac operator: The lac repressor binds to the lac operator to inhibit transcription in E. coli. This inhibition can be relieved by adding lactose or isopropyl-β-D-thiogalactopyranoside (IPTG). lac repressor encoded by lacI
   8278..8296    +  promoter       T3 promoter: promoter for bacteriophage T3 RNA polymerase
