[The description below was written by a language model from this plasmid's Addgene catalogue record and pLannotate feature annotations shown in this document.]
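Description:
pXPR_BRD003-sgWRN3 is a guide-RNA-only CRISPR plasmid built on the pXPR_BRD003 backbone. The catalogue lists the vector type simply as CRISPR, but the feature table shows the architecture of a third-generation, self-inactivating HIV-1 lentiviral transfer vector. An RSV promoter fused to a truncated 5' LTR drives production of the genomic RNA. This is followed by the Ψ packaging signal with a gag fragment, the Rev response element for Rev-dependent nuclear export, a cPPT/CTS element, and a ΔU3 3' LTR that disables LTR promoter activity after integration. In bacteria the plasmid is maintained through a high-copy ColE1/pUC-type origin and ampicillin resistance (AmpR). An f1 origin, an SV40 origin and poly(A) signal, and residual lac, T7 and T3 elements also come from the backbone.

The payload is a 20-nucleotide spacer targeting human WRN, a RecQ-family helicase gene. It was cloned between BsmBI sites that were destroyed in the process, placing it between the human U6 RNA polymerase III promoter and the Streptococcus pyogenes Cas9 guide RNA scaffold, which gives constitutive sgRNA expression. A separate cassette uses the EF-1α core promoter with its intron A to express puromycin N-acetyltransferase, followed by a WPRE to enhance transcript expression, so transduced mammalian cells can be selected with puromycin. No Cas9 coding sequence is annotated, so the nuclease would have to be supplied separately, for example in cells that already express Cas9. The associated publication examined WRN as a synthetic lethal target in microsatellite-unstable cancers, which fits use of this construct for WRN knockout in human cancer cell lines.
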