Addgene plasmid #125773: pXPR_BRD003-sgWRN3
Purpose: constitutive expression of a guide RNA targeting human WRN
Depositing lab: Francisca Vazquez. Depositing organization: Broad Institute. Publication: WRN helicase is a synthetic lethal target in microsatellite unstable cancers. Chan EM, Shibue T, McFarland JM, Gaeta B, Ghandi M, Dumont N, Gonzalez A, McPartlan JS, Li T, Zhang Y, Bin Liu J, Lazaro JB, Gu P, Piett CG, Apffel A, Ali SO, Deasy R, Keskula P, Ng RWS, Roberts EA, Reznichenko E, Leung L, Alimova M, Schenone M, Islam M, Maruvka YE, Liu Y, Roper J, Raghavan S, Giannakis M, Tseng YY, Nagel ZD, D'Andrea A, Root DE, Boehm JS, Getz G, Chang S, Golub TR, Tsherniak A, Vazquez F, Bass AJ. Nature. 2019 Apr 10. pii: 10.1038/s41586-019-1102-x. doi: 10.1038/s41586-019-1102-x. PubMed 30971823.
Backbone
  Vector backbone: pXPR_BRD003
  Backbone size w/o insert (bp): 8318
  Vector type: CRISPR
  Selectable markers: Puromycin
Growth in bacteria
  Bacterial resistance: Ampicillin, 100 μg/mL
  Growth temperature: 30°C
  Growth strain: NEB Stable
  Copy number: High Copy
Gene/Insert
  Gene/Insert name: sgWRN3
  gRNA/shRNA sequence: GTAGCAGTAAGTGCAACGAT
  Species: H. sapiens (human)
  Insert size (bp): 25
  Entrez Gene: WRN (a.k.a. RECQ3, RECQL2, RECQL3)
  Cloning method: Restriction Enzyme; 5′ cloning site BsmBI (destroyed during cloning); 3′ cloning site BsmBI (destroyed during cloning)
Terms and licenses: Academic/Nonprofit Terms; Industry Terms: Not Available to Industry
Depositor comments: Please visit https://www.biorxiv.org/content/10.1101/502070v1 for BioRxiv preprint.
How to cite: pXPR_BRD003-sgWRN3 was a gift from Francisca Vazquez (Addgene plasmid # 125773 ; http://n2t.net/addgene:125773 ; RRID:Addgene_125773)
